Addgene plasmid #239872: LLP950
Purpose: TCTP-SynPro-03 engineered promoter driving the expression of Renilla luciferase
Depositing lab: Ryan Lister. Depositing organization: University of Western Australia. Publication: CRISPRi-based circuits to control gene expression in plants. Khan MA, Herring G, Zhu JY, Oliva M, Fourie E, Johnston B, Zhang Z, Potter J, Pineda L, Pflueger J, Swain T, Pflueger C, Lloyd JPB, Secco D, Small I, Kidd BN, Lister R. Nat Biotechnol. 2025 Mar;43(3):416-430. doi: 10.1038/s41587-024-02236-w. Epub 2024 May 20. PubMed 38769424.
Backbone
  Vector backbone: pBluescript SK(+)
  Vector type: Synthetic Biology
Growth in bacteria
  Bacterial resistance: Ampicillin, 100 μg/mL
  Growth temperature: 30°C
  Growth strain: DH5alpha
  Copy number: High Copy
Gene/Insert
  Gene/Insert name: TCTP-SynPro-03::Rluc (alt name: Other genes: NOS::Fluc)
  Species: Synthetic
  Mutation: N/A
  Tag / fusion protein: PEST on C-terminus of Rluc (C terminal on insert)
  Cloning method: Restriction Enzyme; 5′ cloning site Unknown (unknown if destroyed)
Terms and licenses: Academic/Nonprofit Terms; Industry Terms: Not Available to Industry
How to cite: LLP950 was a gift from Ryan Lister (Addgene plasmid # 239872 ; http://n2t.net/addgene:239872 ; RRID:Addgene_239872)
