[The description below was written by a language model from this plasmid's Addgene catalogue record and pLannotate feature annotations shown in this document.]
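Description:
LLP950 is a dual-luciferase reporter plasmid built on the pBluescript SK(+) backbone and catalogued as a synthetic biology vector from work on CRISPRi-based gene circuits in plants. It is propagated in E. coli as a high-copy plasmid through the ColE1/pUC-type origin and selected with ampicillin via the β-lactamase gene. Backbone remnants include the f1 origin, lacZα and lac promoter/operator fragments, and flanking T7 and T3 promoters. No plant selection marker or T-DNA borders are annotated, which is consistent with direct delivery for transient assays, although the record does not state the delivery method.

The test cassette places Renilla luciferase under the engineered TCTP-SynPro-03 promoter. The promoter itself is not annotated in the feature table, but it presumably lies in the unannotated stretch between the T7 promoter and the start of the Rluc region. The Rluc coding sequence spans the numbering origin and appears to be interrupted near its start by the potato ST-LS1 IV2 intron, an element that restricts functional expression to eukaryotic cells able to splice it. The catalogue lists a C-terminal PEST degron on Rluc, which shortens reporter half-life so that signal follows changes in promoter activity more closely. The short fragment annotated as DREB2A immediately after Rluc likely corresponds to this destabilising sequence, though the record does not confirm that. A CaMV poly(A) signal follows, then a synthetic poly(A) signal and an RNA polymerase II pause site that insulate the downstream unit from read-through.

The second cassette is a normalisation control: the NOS promoter drives firefly luciferase (luc+), also split by an IV2 intron, and is terminated by the NOS terminator plus another synthetic poly(A)/pause module. The Rluc/Fluc ratio gives a measure of synthetic promoter activity, for example its repression by circuit components.
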