Features (pLannotate 1.2.2; 24 found; start..end, strand, type, name):
    707..781     +  CDS            DREB2A (fragment): DRE2A_ARATH - Also known as ERF045. Experimental evidence at protein level: Swiss-Prot protein existence level 1. Transcriptional activator that binds specifically to the DNA sequence 5'-[AG]CCGAC-3'. Binding to the C-repeat/DRE element mediates high salinity- and dehydration-inducible transcription. From Arabidopsis thaliana (Mouse-ear cress).
    858..1017    +  polyA_signal   CaMV poly(A) signal (fragment): cauliflower mosaic virus polyadenylation signal
   1029..1077    +  polyA_signal   poly(A) signal: synthetic polyadenylation signal
   1091..1182    +  misc_feature   pause site: RNA polymerase II transcriptional pause signal from the human α2 globin gene
   1196..1375    +  promoter       NOS promoter: nopaline synthase promoter
   1386..1470    +  CDS            luciferase (fragment): firefly luciferase; luc+; enhanced luc+ version of the luciferase gene
   1470..1658    +  intron         IV2 intron: modified second intron of the potato ST-LS1 gene (Vancanneyt et al., 1990)
   1657..3227    +  CDS            luciferase (fragment): firefly luciferase; luc+; enhanced luc+ version of the luciferase gene
   3234..3486    +  terminator     NOS terminator: nopaline synthase terminator and poly(A) signal
   3487..3535    +  polyA_signal   poly(A) signal: synthetic polyadenylation signal
   3549..3640    +  misc_feature   pause site: RNA polymerase II transcriptional pause signal from the human α2 globin gene
   3659..3677    -  promoter       T3 promoter: promoter for bacteriophage T3 RNA polymerase
   3722..3738    -  protein_bind   lac operator: The lac repressor binds to the lac operator to inhibit transcription in E. coli. This inhibition can be relieved by adding lactose or isopropyl-β-D-thiogalactopyranoside (IPTG). lac repressor encoded by lacI
   3746..3776    -  promoter       lac promoter: promoter for the E. coli lac operon
   3791..3812    -  protein_bind   CAP binding site: CAP binding activates transcription in the presence of cAMP. E. coli catabolite activator protein
   3825..3917    -  CDS            lacI (fragment): lac repressor; lacI; The lac repressor binds to the lac operator to inhibit transcription in E. coli. This inhibition can be relieved by adding lactose or isopropyl-β-D-thiogalactopyranoside (IPTG).
   4100..4688    -  rep_origin     ori: high-copy-number ColE1/pMB1/pBR322/pUC origin of replication
   4859..5719    -  CDS            AmpR: β-lactamase; bla; confers resistance to ampicillin, carbenicillin, and related antibiotics
   5720..5824    -  promoter       AmpR promoter: bla
   5877..6305    -  rep_origin     f1 ori (sequence partly withheld): f1 bacteriophage origin of replication; arrow indicates direction of (+) strand synthesis
   6310..6467    -  CDS            lacZα (fragment): LacZα fragment of β-galactosidase; lacZ fragment
   6470..6488    +  promoter       T7 promoter: promoter for bacteriophage T7 RNA polymerase
   6888..7076    +  intron         IV2 intron: modified second intron of the potato ST-LS1 gene (Vancanneyt et al., 1990)
   7074..700     +  CDS            LUCI_RENRE (across the origin): Experimental evidence at protein level: Swiss-Prot protein existence level 1. Upon binding the substrate, the enzyme catalyzes an oxygenation, producing a very short-lived hydroperoxide that cyclizes into a dioxetanone structure, which collapses, releasing a CO(2) molecule. The spontaneous breakdown of the dioxetanone releases the energy (about 50 kcal/mole) that is necessary to generate the excited state of the coelenteramide product, which is the singlet form of the monoanion. In vivo the product undergoes the process of nonradiative energy transfer to an accessory protein, a green fluoresce
>Addgene plasmid #239872 | LLP950 | addgene full sequence | sequence record 490730 | Addgene NGS Result
TATCGGAATGGGAAAGTCTGGTAAATCTGGAAATGGTTCTTACAGACTTTTGGATCATTATAAGTACCTC
ACAGCTTGGTTCGAACTTCTCAACTTACCTAAGAAGATTATTTTCGTTGGACACGATTGGGGTGCTTGCT
TGGCATTCCATTACTCATACGAACACCAAGATAAGATCAAAGCTATAGTTCATGCAGAGAGTGTTGTGGA
TGTGATAGAATCTTGGGATGAGTGGCCAGATATTGAAGAGGATATTGCTTTGATCAAGTCTGAAGAGGGA
GAAAAGATGGTTCTCGAAAATAACTTTTTCGTGGAAACTATGCTTCCTTCAAAGATTATGAGAAAATTGG
AACCAGAAGAGTTTGCTGCATATCTCGAACCTTTCAAGGAAAAAGGAGAGGTTAGAAGGCCAACACTCAG
TTGGCCTAGGGAAATACCATTAGTTAAGGGAGGTAAACCTGATGTTGTGCAGATCGTGAGAAATTATAAC
GCTTACCTTAGGGCATCAGATGATTTGCCTAAGATGTTCATCGAGTCAGATCCAGGATTTTTCAGTAATG
CTATAGTTGAAGGTGCAAAGAAATTTCCAAACACCGAGTTCGTTAAGGTGAAAGGATTGCATTTCTCACA
AGAAGATGCTCCTGATGAGATGGGAAAGTATATTAAGTCTTTTGTTGAAAGAGTGCTCAAAAACGAGCAG
GGTTCTCGATCTGATGCTTCTGAAGTAACGTCAACAAGCTCCCAGTCTGAGGTATGCACAGTGGAAACGC
CAGGTTGTGTTGGTTCTTAAGGTACCCGGCCATGCTAGAGTCCGCAAAAATCACCAGTCTCTCTCTACAA
ATCTATCTCTCTCTATTTTTCTCCAGAATAATGTGTGAGTAGTTCCCAGATAAGGGAATTAGGGTTCTTA
TAGGGTTTCGCTCATGTGTTGAGCATATAAGAAACCCTTAGTATGTATTTGTATTTGTAAAATACTTCTA
TCAATAAAATTTCTAATTCCTAAAACCAAAATCCAGTGACCTACTAGTAATAAAATATCTTTATTTTCAT
TACATCTGTGTGTTGGTTTTTTGTGTGAATCGATAGTACTAACATACGCTCTCCATCAAAACAAAACGAA
ACAAAACAAACTAGCAAAATAGGCTGTCCCCAGTGCAAGTGCAGGTGCCAGAACATTTCTCTAGCGCTCT
CTAGAGAACCGCAACGTTGAAGGAGCCACTGAGCCGCGGGTTTCTGGAGTTTAATGAGCTAAGCACATAC
GTCAGAAACCATTATTGCGCGTTCAAAAGTCGCCTAAGGTCACTATCAGCTAGCAAATATTTCTTGTCAA
AAATGCTCCACTGACGTTCCATAAATTCCCCTCGGTATCCAATTAGAGTCCATGGATGGAAGACGCCAAA
AACATAAAGAAAGGCCCGGCGCCATTCTATCCGCTGGAAGATGGAACCGCTGGAGAGCAACTGCATAAGG
TAAGTTTCTGCTTCTACCTTTGATATATATATAATAATTATCATTAATTAGTAGTAATATAATATTTCAA
ATATTTTTTTCAAAATAAAAGAATGTAGTATATAGCAATTGCTTTTCTGTAGTTTATAAGTGTGTATATT
TTAATTTATAACTTTTCTAATATATGACCAAAATTTGTTGATGTGCAGGCTATGAAGAGATACGCCCTGG
TTCCTGGAACAATTGCTTTTACAGATGCACATATCGAGGTGGACATCACTTACGCTGAGTACTTCGAAAT
GTCCGTTCGGTTGGCAGAAGCTATGAAACGATATGGGCTGAATACAAATCACAGAATCGTCGTATGCAGT
GAAAACTCTCTTCAATTCTTTATGCCGGTGTTGGGCGCGTTATTTATCGGAGTTGCAGTTGCGCCCGCGA
ACGACATTTATAATGAACGTGAATTGCTCAACAGTATGGGCATTTCGCAGCCTACCGTGGTGTTCGTTTC
CAAAAAGGGGTTGCAAAAAATTTTGAACGTGCAAAAAAAGCTCCCAATCATCCAAAAAATTATTATCATG
GATTCTAAAACGGATTACCAGGGATTTCAGTCGATGTACACGTTCGTCACATCTCATCTACCTCCCGGTT
TTAATGAATACGATTTTGTGCCAGAGTCCTTCGATAGGGACAAGACAATTGCACTGATCATGAACTCCTC
TGGATCTACTGGTCTGCCTAAAGGTGTCGCTCTGCCTCATAGAACTGCCTGCGTGAGATTCTCGCATGCC
AGAGATCCTATTTTTGGCAATCAAATCATTCCGGATACTGCGATTTTAAGTGTTGTTCCATTCCATCACG
GTTTTGGAATGTTTACTACACTCGGATATTTGATATGTGGATTTCGAGTCGTCTTAATGTATAGATTTGA
AGAAGAGCTGTTTCTGAGGAGCCTTCAGGATTACAAGATTCAAAGTGCGCTGCTGGTGCCAACCCTATTC
TCCTTCTTCGCCAAAAGCACTCTGATTGACAAATACGATTTATCTAATTTACACGAAATTGCTTCTGGTG
GCGCTCCCCTCTCTAAGGAAGTCGGGGAAGCGGTTGCCAAGAGGTTCCATCTGCCAGGTATCAGGCAAGG
ATATGGGCTCACTGAGACTACATCAGCTATTCTGATTACACCCGAGGGGGATGATAAACCGGGCGCGGTC
GGTAAAGTTGTTCCATTTTTTGAAGCGAAGGTTGTGGATCTGGATACCGGGAAAACGCTGGGCGTTAATC
AAAGAGGCGAACTGTGTGTGAGAGGTCCTATGATTATGTCCGGTTATGTAAACAATCCGGAAGCGACCAA
CGCCTTGATTGACAAGGATGGATGGCTACATTCTGGAGACATAGCTTACTGGGACGAAGACGAACACTTC
TTCATCGTTGACCGCCTGAAGTCTCTGATTAAGTACAAAGGCTATCAGGTGGCTCCCGCTGAATTGGAAT
CCATCTTGCTCCAACACCCCAACATCTTCGACGCAGGTGTCGCAGGTCTTCCCGACGATGACGCCGGTGA
ACTTCCCGCCGCCGTTGTTGTTTTGGAGCACGGAAAGACGATGACGGAAAAAGAGATCGTGGATTACGTC
GCCAGTCAAGTAACAACCGCGAAAAAGTTGCGCGGAGGAGTTGTGTTTGTGGACGAAGTACCGAAAGGTC
TTACCGGAAAACTCGACGCAAGAAAAATCAGAGAGATCCTCATAAAGGCCAAGAAGGGCGGAAAGATCGC
CGTGTAACTCGAGGATCGTTCAAACATTTGGCAATAAAGTTTCTTAAGATTGAATCCTGTTGCCGGTCTT
GCGACGATTATCATATAATTTCTGTTGAATTACGTTAAGCATGTAATAATTAACATGTAATGCATGACGT
TATTTATGAGATGGGTTTTTATGATTAGAGTCCCGCAATTATACATTTAATACGCGATAGAAAACAAAAT
ATAGCGCGCAAACTAGGATAAATTATCGCGCGCGGTGTCATCTATGTTACTAGATCAATAAAATATCTTT
ATTTTCATTACATCTGTGTGTTGGTTTTTTGTGTGAATCGATAGTACTAACATACGCTCTCCATCAAAAC
AAAACGAAACAAAACAAACTAGCAAAATAGGCTGTCCCCAGTGCAAGTGCAGGTGCCAGAACATTTCTCT
GAGCTCCAGCTTTTGTTCCCTTTAGTGAGGGTTAATTTCGAGCTTGGCGTAATCATGGTCATAGCTGTTT
CCTGTGTGAAATTGTTATCCGCTCACAATTCCACACAACATACGAGCCGGAAGCATAAAGTGTAAAGCCT
GGGGTGCCTAATGAGTGAGCTAACTCACATTAATTGCGTTGCGCTCACTGCCCGCTTTCCAGTCGGGAAA
CCTGTCGTGCCAGCTGCATTAATGAATCGGCCAACGCGCGGGGAGAGGCGGTTTGCGTATTGGGCGCTCT
TCCGCTTCCTCGCTCACTGACTCGCTGCGCTCGGTCGTTCGGCTGCGGCGAGCGGTATCAGCTCACTCAA
AGGCGGTAATACGGTTATCCACAGAATCAGGGGATAACGCAGGAAAGAACATGTGAGCAAAAGGCCAGCA
AAAGGCCAGGAACCGTAAAAAGGCCGCGTTGCTGGCGTTTTTCCATAGGCTCCGCCCCCCTGACGAGCAT
CACAAAAATCGACGCTCAAGTCAGAGGTGGCGAAACCCGACAGGACTATAAAGATACCAGGCGTTTCCCC
CTGGAAGCTCCCTCGTGCGCTCTCCTGTTCCGACCCTGCCGCTTACCGGATACCTGTCCGCCTTTCTCCC
TTCGGGAAGCGTGGCGCTTTCTCATAGCTCACGCTGTAGGTATCTCAGTTCGGTGTAGGTCGTTCGCTCC
AAGCTGGGCTGTGTGCACGAACCCCCCGTTCAGCCCGACCGCTGCGCCTTATCCGGTAACTATCGTCTTG
AGTCCAACCCGGTAAGACACGACTTATCGCCACTGGCAGCAGCCACTGGTAACAGGATTAGCAGAGCGAG
GTATGTAGGCGGTGCTACAGAGTTCTTGAAGTGGTGGCCTAACTACGGCTACACTAGAAGAACAGTATTT
GGTATCTGCGCTCTGCTGAAGCCAGTTACCTTCGGAAAAAGAGTTGGTAGCTCTTGATCCGGCAAACAAA
CCACCGCTGGTAGCGGTGGTTTTTTTGTTTGCAAGCAGCAGATTACGCGCAGAAAAAAAGGATCTCAAGA
AGATCCTTTGATCTTTTCTACGGGGTCTGACGCTCAGTGGAACGAAAACTCACGTTAAGGGATTTTGGTC
ATGAGATTATCAAAAAGGATCTTCACCTAGATCCTTTTAAATTAAAAATGAAGTTTTAAATCAATCTAAA
GTATATATGAGTAAACTTGGTCTGACAGTTACCAATGCTTAATCAGTGAGGCACCTATCTCAGCGATCTG
TCTATTTCGTTCATCCATAGTTGCCTGACTCCCCGTCGTGTAGATAACTACGATACGGGAGGGCTTACCA
TCTGGCCCCAGTGCTGCAATGATACCGCGAGACCCACGCTCACCGGCTCCAGATTTATCAGCAATAAACC
AGCCAGCCGGAAGGGCCGAGCGCAGAAGTGGTCCTGCAACTTTATCCGCCTCCATCCAGTCTATTAATTG
TTGCCGGGAAGCTAGAGTAAGTAGTTCGCCAGTTAATAGTTTGCGCAACGTTGTTGCCATTGCTACAGGC
ATCGTGGTGTCACGCTCGTCGTTTGGTATGGCTTCATTCAGCTCCGGTTCCCAACGATCAAGGCGAGTTA
CATGATCCCCCATGTTGTGCAAAAAAGCGGTTAGCTCCTTCGGTCCTCCGATCGTTGTCAGAAGTAAGTT
GGCCGCAGTGTTATCACTCATGGTTATGGCAGCACTGCATAATTCTCTTACTGTCATGCCATCCGTAAGA
TGCTTTTCTGTGACTGGTGAGTACTCAACCAAGTCATTCTGAGAATAGTGTATGCGGCGACCGAGTTGCT
CTTGCCCGGCGTCAATACGGGATAATACCGCGCCACATAGCAGAACTTTAAAAGTGCTCATCATTGGAAA
ACGTTCTTCGGGGCGAAAACTCTCAAGGATCTTACCGCTGTTGAGATCCAGTTCGATGTAACCCACTCGT
GCACCCAACTGATCTTCAGCATCTTTTACTTTCACCAGCGTTTCTGGGTGAGCAAAAACAGGAAGGCAAA
ATGCCGCAAAAAAGGGAATAAGGGCGACACGGAAATGTTGAATACTCATACTCTTCCTTTTTCAATATTA
TTGAAGCATTTATCAGGGTTATTGTCTCATGAGCGGATACATATTTGAATGTATTTAGAAAAATAAACAA
ATAGGGGTTCCGCGCACATTTCCCCGAAAAGTGCCACCTAAATTGTAAGCGTTAATATTTTGTTAAAATT
CGCGTTAAATTTTTGTTAAATCAGCTCATTTTTTAACCAATAGGCCGAAATCGGCAAAATCCCTTATAAA
TCAAAAGAATAGACCGAGATAGGGT
[37 nt withheld, positions 5976-6012]
AAAGAACGTGGACTCCAACGTCAAAGG
[49 nt withheld, positions 6040-6088]
T
[91 nt withheld, positions 6090-6180]
G
[124 nt withheld, positions 6182-6305]
CCCATTCGCCATTCAGGCTGCGCAACTGTTGGGAAGGGCGATCGGTGCGGGCCTCTTCGCTATTACGCCA
GCTGGCGAAAGGGGGATGTGCTGCAAGGCGATTAAGTTGGGTAACGCCAGGGTTTTCCCAGTCACGACGT
TGTAAAACGACGGCCAGTGAATTGTAATACGACTCACTATAGGGCGAATTGGGTACAAGCTTGATCATGC
CGAATTCCGAACGCGTTCCAACACTCGAATCCCCACCCGTTGGACCAAACCCGGCTCATTAAGCGTCGGT
TCAGATTTATTTCCTTTATTTAAAAAAAAGGAAAGGGTAAAAAATAGAAAATTGGAAACAGTTAAAGCCC
AAAATTGTAATTTACCGAGAATTGTAAATTTACCTTATAGAACCGATCCTCCCATTGGACTATAAATATA
CCTCATCAGGAACATGTTGGGAATCCCCTCGTCGCTGCGTCTCTCTCCCGCAACCTTCGATTTTCGTTTA
TTCGCATCCATCGGAGAGAGAAAACAATCAATAAGCGACCGGATCCGTCGACATAACTGCAGATGACTTC
AAAGGTGTATGATCCTGAGCAGGTAAGTTTCTGCTTCTACCTTTGATATATATATAATAATTATCATTAA
TTAGTAGTAATATAATATTTCAAATATTTTTTTCAAAATAAAAGAATGTAGTATATAGCAATTGCTTTTC
TGTAGTTTATAAGTGTGTATATTTTAATTTATAACTTTTCTAATATATGACCAAAATTTGTTGATGTGCA
GAGAAAAAGAATGATAACTGGTCCACAATGGTGGGCAAGATGTAAACAGATGAACGTGCTTGATTCTTTC
ATTAATTACTACGATTCAGAAAAGCACGCTGAGAATGCAGTTATCTTTCTTCACGGAAACGCTGCATCTT
CATATTTGTGGAGACATGTTGTGCCTCACATTGAACCAGTGGCTAGGTGTATTATCCCAGATCT
